Addgene plasmid #116424: pHAGE-KRAS-G12V
Purpose: Lentiviral expression of KRAS G12V
Depositing lab: Gordon Mills & Kenneth Scott. Depositing organization: Baylor College of Medicine. Publication: Systematic Functional Annotation of Somatic Mutations in Cancer. Ng PK, Li J, Jeong KJ, Shao S, Chen H, Tsang YH, Sengupta S, Wang Z, Bhavana VH, Tran R, Soewito S, Minussi DC, Moreno D, Kong K, Dogruluk T, Lu H, Gao J, Tokheim C, Zhou DC, Johnson AM, Zeng J, Ip CKM, Ju Z, Wester M, Yu S, Li Y, Vellano CP, Schultz N, Karchin R, Ding L, Lu Y, Cheung LWT, Chen K, Shaw KR, Meric-Bernstam F, Scott KL, Yi S, Sahni N, Liang H, Mills GB. Cancer Cell. 2018 Mar 12;33(3):450-462.e10. doi: 10.1016/j.ccell.2018.01.021. PubMed 29533785.
Backbone
  Vector backbone: pHAGE
  Vector type: Lentiviral
Growth in bacteria
  Bacterial resistance: Ampicillin, 100 μg/mL
  Growth temperature: 37°C
  Growth strain: Stbl3
  Copy number: High Copy
Gene/Insert
  Gene/Insert name: KRAS
  Species: H. sapiens (human)
  Mutation: G12V
  Entrez Gene: KRAS (a.k.a. 'C-K-RAS, C-K-RAS, CFC2, K-RAS2A, K-RAS2B, K-RAS4A, K-RAS4B, K-Ras, K-Ras 2, KI-RAS, KRAS1, KRAS2, NS, NS3, OES, RALD, RASK2, c-Ki-ras, c-Ki-ras2)
  Cloning method: Gateway Cloning
Terms and licenses: Academic/Nonprofit Terms; Industry Terms: Not Available to Industry
How to cite: pHAGE-KRAS-G12V was a gift from Gordon Mills & Kenneth Scott (Addgene plasmid # 116424 ; http://n2t.net/addgene:116424 ; RRID:Addgene_116424)
