[The description below was written by a language model from this plasmid's Addgene catalogue record and pLannotate feature annotations shown in this document.]
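Description:
pHAGE-KRAS-G12V is an HIV-1-based lentiviral expression plasmid of about 9.1 kb, built on the pHAGE backbone, that delivers the human KRAS oncogene carrying the activating G12V substitution into mammalian cells. In bacteria it is maintained through a high-copy ColE1/pUC-type origin and selected with ampicillin via the β-lactamase gene. The backbone also retains small remnants of lac regulatory sequence and fragments of SV40 origin and polyadenylation elements.

The viral portion runs from a truncated 5' LTR through the Ψ packaging signal (extending into a gag fragment), the Rev response element and the cPPT/CTS, to a ΔU3 self-inactivating 3' LTR. Together these allow the transcript to be exported, packaged and integrated when helper functions are provided in trans, while the integrated provirus lacks LTR promoter activity. Between these elements, the strong constitutive EF-1α promoter drives a bicistronic transcript. The KRAS G12V open reading frame, inserted by Gateway recombination and therefore flanked by attB1 and attB2 sites, comes first. A V5 epitope tag is annotated shortly downstream of attB2, but the record does not establish whether it is translated in frame with KRAS. An EMCV IRES then directs translation of EGFP from the same mRNA, so green fluorescence marks transduced cells. A WPRE ahead of the 3' LTR enhances transcript stability and expression. No mammalian drug-selection marker is annotated.

The stated purpose is lentiviral expression of KRAS G12V. The plasmid comes from a project on the systematic functional annotation of somatic cancer mutations, where stable expression of this allele allows its effects on cells to be studied.
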