Features (pLannotate 1.2.2; 27 found; start..end, strand, type, name):
    377..634     +  LTR            5' LTR (truncated): truncated 5' long terminal repeat (LTR) from HIV-1
    681..806     +  misc_feature   HIV-1 Ψ: packaging signal of human immunodeficiency virus type 1
    790..1128    +  CDS            HIV-1 gag (fragment): gag protein from human immunodeficiency virus 1; gag
   1303..1536    +  misc_feature   RRE: The Rev response element (RRE) of HIV-1 allows for Rev-dependent mRNA export from the nucleus to the cytoplasm.
   1913..2013    +  CDS            Rev (fragment): human immunodeficiency virus 1 (HIV-1) Rev protein; rev; enhances nuclear export of unspliced and incompletely spliced viral mRNAs
   2058..2175    +  misc_feature   cPPT/CTS: central polypurine tract and central termination sequence of HIV-1
   2223..3401    +  promoter       EF-1α promoter: strong constitutive promoter for human elongation factor EF-1α
   3422..3442    +  protein_bind   attB1: mutant version of attB; core recombination site for the Gateway® BP reaction BP Clonase™
   3448..4013    +  CDS            K-Ras (G12V) (fragment): human oncoprotein generated by the G12V mutation in the small GTPase K-Ras
   4016..4040    -  protein_bind   attB2: mutant version of attB; recombination site for the Gateway® BP reaction BP Clonase™
   4093..4134    +  CDS            V5 tag: epitope tag from simian virus 5
   4260..4722    +  misc_feature   IRES: internal ribosome entry site (IRES) of the encephalomyocarditis virus (EMCV)
   4736..5455    +  CDS            EGFP: the original enhanced GFP (Yang et al., 1996) mammalian codon-optimized
   5469..6057    +  misc_feature   WPRE: woodchuck hepatitis virus posttranscriptional regulatory element
   6065..6130    +  CDS            nef (fragment): NEF_HV1Z2 - Experimental evidence at protein level: Swiss-Prot protein existence level 1. Extracellular Nef protein targets CD4(+) T-lymphocytes for apoptosis by interacting with CXCR4 surface receptors. From Human immunodeficiency virus type 1 group M subtype D (isolate Z2/CDC-Z34) (HIV-1).
   6132..6365    +  LTR            3' LTR (ΔU3): self-inactivating 3' long terminal repeat (LTR) from HIV-1
   6570..6674    +  promoter       AmpR promoter: bla
   6675..7535    +  CDS            AmpR: β-lactamase; bla; confers resistance to ampicillin, carbenicillin, and related antibiotics
   7706..8294    +  rep_origin     ori: high-copy-number ColE1/pMB1/pBR322/pUC origin of replication
   8477..8531    +  CDS            lacI (fragment): lac repressor; lacI; The lac repressor binds to the lac operator to inhibit transcription in E. coli. This inhibition can be relieved by adding lactose or isopropyl-β-D-thiogalactopyranoside (IPTG).
   8537..8630    +  rep_origin     SV40 ori (fragment): SV40 origin of replication
   8655..8692    +  CDS            lacI (fragment): lac repressor; lacI; The lac repressor binds to the lac operator to inhibit transcription in E. coli. This inhibition can be relieved by adding lactose or isopropyl-β-D-thiogalactopyranoside (IPTG).
   8705..8726    +  protein_bind   CAP binding site: CAP binding activates transcription in the presence of cAMP. E. coli catabolite activator protein
   8741..8771    +  promoter       lac promoter: promoter for the E. coli lac operon
   8779..8795    +  protein_bind   lac operator: The lac repressor binds to the lac operator to inhibit transcription in E. coli. This inhibition can be relieved by adding lactose or isopropyl-β-D-thiogalactopyranoside (IPTG). lac repressor encoded by lacI
   8829..8912    +  polyA_signal   SV40 poly(A) signal (fragment): SV40 polyadenylation signal
   9079..329     +  CDS            nef (fragment) (across the origin): NEF_HV1BR - Experimental evidence at protein level: Swiss-Prot protein existence level 1. Extracellular Nef protein targets CD4(+) T-lymphocytes for apoptosis by interacting with CXCR4 surface receptors (PubMed:14990729). From Human immunodeficiency virus type 1 group M subtype B (isolate BRU/LAI) (HIV-1).
>Addgene plasmid #116424 | pHAGE-KRAS-G12V | addgene full sequence | sequence record 297747 | Addgene NGS Result
TGGAAGGGCTAATTCACTCCCAAAGAAGACAAGATATCCTTGATCTGTGGATCTACCACACACAAGGCTA
CTTCCCTGATTAGCAGAACTACACACCAGGGCCAGGGGTCAGATATCCACTGACCTTTGGATGGTGCTAC
AAGCTAGTACCAGTTGAGCCAGATAAGGTAGAAGAGGCCAATAAAGGAGAGAACACCAGCTTGTTACACC
CTGTGAGCCTGCATGGGATGGATGACCCGGAGAGAGAAGTGTTAGAGTGGAGGTTTGACAGCCGCCTAGC
ATTTCATCACGTGGCCCGAGAGCTGCATCCGGAGTACTTCAAGAACTGCTGATATCGAGCTTGCTACAAG
GGACTTTCCGCTGGGGACTTTCCAGGGAGGCGTGGCCTGGGCGGGACTGGGGAGTGGCGAGCCCTCAGAT
CCTGCATATAAGCAGCTGCTTTTTGCCTGTACTGGGTCTCTCTGGTTAGACCAGATCTGAGCCTGGGAGC
TCTCTGGCTAACTAGGGAACCCACTGCTTAAGCCTCAATAAAGCTTGCCTTGAGTGCTTCAAGTAGTGTG
TGCCCGTCTGTTGTGTGACTCTGGTAACTAGAGATCCCTCAGACCCTTTTAGTCAGTGTGGAAAATCTCT
AGCAGTGGCGCCCGAACAGGGACTTGAAAGCGAAAGGGAAACCAGAGGAGCTCTCTCGACGCAGGACTCG
GCTTGCTGAAGCGCGCACGGCAAGAGGCGAGGGGCGGCGACTGGTGAGTACGCCAAAAATTTTGACTAGC
GGAGGCTAGAAGGAGAGAGATGGGTGCGAGAGCGTCAGTATTAAGCGGGGGAGAATTAGATCGCGATGGG
AAAAAATTCGGTTAAGGCCAGGGGGAAAGAAAAAATATAAATTAAAACATATAGTATGGGCAAGCAGGGA
GCTAGAACGATTCGCAGTTAATCCTGGCCTGTTAGAAACATCAGAAGGCTGTAGACAAATACTGGGACAG
CTACAACCATCCCTTCAGACAGGATCAGAAGAACTTAGATCATTATATAATACAGTAGCAACCCTCTATT
GTGTGCATCAAAGGATAGAGATAAAAGACACCAAGGAAGCTTTAGACAAGATAGAGGAAGAGCAAAACAA
AAGTAAGACCACCGCACAGCAAGCGGCCGGCCGCTGATCTTCAGACCTGGAGGAGGAGATATGAGGGACA
ATTGGAGAAGTGAATTATATAAATATAAAGTAGTAAAAATTGAACCATTAGGAGTAGCACCCACCAAGGC
AAAGAGAAGAGTGGTGCAGAGAGAAAAAAGAGCAGTGGGAATAGGAGCTTTGTTCCTTGGGTTCTTGGGA
GCAGCAGGAAGCACTATGGGCGCAGCGTCAATGACGCTGACGGTACAGGCCAGACAATTATTGTCTGGTA
TAGTGCAGCAGCAGAACAATTTGCTGAGGGCTATTGAGGCGCAACAGCATCTGTTGCAACTCACAGTCTG
GGGCATCAAGCAGCTCCAGGCAAGAATCCTGGCTGTGGAAAGATACCTAAAGGATCAACAGCTCCTGGGG
ATTTGGGGTTGCTCTGGAAAACTCATTTGCACCACTGCTGTGCCTTGGAATGCTAGTTGGAGTAATAAAT
CTCTGGAACAGATTTGGAATCACACGACCTGGATGGAGTGGGACAGAGAAATTAACAATTACACAAGCTT
AATACACTCCTTAATTGAAGAATCGCAAAACCAGCAAGAAAAGAATGAACAAGAATTATTGGAATTAGAT
AAATGGGCAAGTTTGTGGAATTGGTTTAACATAACAAATTGGCTGTGGTATATAAAATTATTCATAATGA
TAGTAGGAGGCTTGGTAGGTTTAAGAATAGTTTTTGCTGTACTTTCTATAGTGAATAGAGTTAGGCAGGG
ATATTCACCATTATCGTTTCAGACCCACCTCCCAACCCCGAGGGGACCCGACAGGCCCGAAGGAATAGAA
GAAGAAGGTGGAGAGAGAGACAGAGACAGATCCATTCGATTAGTGAACGGATCTCGACGGTATCGCCGAA
TTCACAAATGGCAGTATTCATCCACAATTTTAAAAGAAAAGGGGGGATTGGGGGGTACAGTGCAGGGGAA
AGAATAGTAGACATAATAGCAACAGACATACAAACTAAAGAATTACAAAAACAAATTACAAAAATTCAAA
ATTTTCGGGTTTATTACAGGGACAGCAGAGATCCAGTTTGGACTAGTCGTGAGGCTCCGGTGCCCGTCAG
TGGGCAGAGCGCACATCGCCCACAGTCCCCGAGAAGTTGGGGGGAGGGGTCGGCAATTGAACCGGTGCCT
AGAGAAGGTGGCGCGGGGTAAACTGGGAAAGTGATGTCGTGTACTGGCTCCGCCTTTTTCCCGAGGGTGG
GGGAGAACCGTATATAAGTGCAGTAGTCGCCGTGAACGTTCTTTTTCGCAACGGGTTTGCCGCCAGAACA
CAGGTAAGTGCCGTGTGTGGTTCCCGCGGGCCTGGCCTCTTTACGGGTTATGGCCCTTGCGTGCCTTGAA
TTACTTCCACCTGGCTGCAGTACGTGATTCTTGATCCCGAGCTTCGGGTTGGAAGTGGGTGGGAGAGTTC
GAGGCCTTGCGCTTAAGGAGCCCCTTCGCCTCGTGCTTGAGTTGAGGCCTGGCCTGGGCGCTGGGGCCGC
CGCGTGCGAATCTGGTGGCACCTTCGCGCCTGTCTCGCTGCTTTCGATAAGTCTCTAGCCATTTAAAATT
TTTGATGACCTGCTGCGACGCTTTTTTTCTGGCAAGATAGTCTTGTAAATGCGGGCCAAGATCTGCACAC
TGGTATTTCGGTTTTTGGGGCCGCGGGCGGCGACGGGGCCCGTGCGTCCCAGCGCACATGTTCGGCGAGG
CGGGGCCTGCGAGCGCGGCCACCGAGAATCGGACGGGGGTAGTCTCAAGCTGGCCGGCCTGCTCTGGTGC
CTGGCCTCGCGCCGCCGTGTATCGCCCCGCCCTGGGCGGCAAGGCTGGCCCGGTCGGCACCAGTTGCGTG
AGCGGAAAGATGGCCGCTTCCCGGCCCTGCTGCAGGGAGCTCAAAATGGAGGACGCGGCGCTCGGGAGAG
CGGGCGGGTGAGTCACCCACACAAAGGAAAAGGGCCTTTCCGTCCTCAGCCGTCGCTTCATGTGACTCCA
CGGAGTACCGGGCGCCGTCCAGGCACCTCGATTAGTTCTCGAGCTTTTGGAGTACGTCGTCTTTAGGTTG
GGGGGAGGGGTTTTATGCGATGGAGTTTCCCCACACTGAGTGGGTGGAGACTGAAGTTAGGCCAGCTTGG
CACTTGATGTAATTCTCCTTGGAATTTGCCCTTTTTGAGTTTGGATCTTGGTTCATTCTCAAGCCTCAGA
CAGTGGTTCAAAGTTTTTTTCTTCCATTTCAGGTGTCGTGAAGCGGCCCTGCAGATATCAACAAGTTTGT
ACAAAAAAGCAGGCACCATGACTGAATATAAACTTGTGGTAGTTGGAGCTGTTGGCGTAGGCAAGAGTGC
CTTGACGATACAGCTAATTCAGAATCATTTTGTGGACGAATATGATCCAACAATAGAGGATTCCTACAGG
AAGCAAGTAGTAATTGATGGAGAAACCTGTCTCTTGGATATTCTCGACACAGCAGGTCAAGAGGAGTACA
GTGCAATGAGGGACCAGTACATGAGGACTGGGGAGGGCTTTCTTTGTGTATTTGCCATAAATAATACTAA
ATCATTTGAAGATATTCACCATTATAGAGAACAAATTAAAAGAGTTAAGGACTCTGAAGATGTACCTATG
GTCCTAGTAGGAAATAAATGTGATTTGCCTTCTAGAACAGTAGACACAAAACAGGCTCAGGACTTAGCAA
GAAGTTATGGAATTCCTTTTATTGAAACATCAGCAAAGACAAGACAGGGTGTTGATGATGCCTTCTATAC
ATTAGTTCGAGAAATTCGAAAACATAAAGAAAAGATGAGCAAAGATGGTAAAAAGAAGAAAAAGAAGTCA
AAGACAAAGTGTGTAATTATGTAGAACCCAGCTTTCTTGTACAAAGTGGTTGATATCCAGCACAGTGGCG
GCCGCTCGAGTCTAGAGGGCCCGCGGTTCGAAGGTAAGCCTATCCCTAACCCTCTCCTCGGTCTCGATTC
TACGCGTACCGGTTAGTAATGAGATCCCTCCCCCCCCCCTAACGTTACTGGCCGAAGCCGCTTGGAATAA
GGCCGGTGTGCGTTTGTCTATATGTTATTTTCCACCATATTGCCGTCTTTTGGCAATGTGAGGGCCCGGA
AACCTGGCCCTGTCTTCTTGACGAGCATTCCTAGGGGTCTTTCCCCTCTCGCCAAAGGAATGCAAGGTCT
GTTGAATGTCGTGAAGGAAGCAGTTCCTCTGGAAGCTTCTTGAAGACAAACAACGTCTGTAGCGACCCTT
TGCAGGCAGCGGAACCCCCCACCTGGCGACAGGTGCCTCTGCGGCCAAAAGCCACGTGTATAAGATACAC
CTGCAAAGGCGGCACAACCCCAGTGCCACGTTGTGAGTTGGATAGTTGTGGAAAGAGTCAAATGGCTCTC
CTCAAGCGTATTCAACAAGGGGCTGAAGGATGCCCAGAAGGTACCCCATTGTATGGGATCTGATCTGGGG
CCTCGGTGCACATGCTTTACATGTGTTTAGTCGAGGTTAAAAAAACGTCTAGGCCCCCCGAACCACGGGG
ACGTGGTTTTCCTTTGAAAAACACGATGATAATATGGCCACACATATGGTGAGCAAGGGCGAGGAGCTGT
TCACCGGGGTGGTGCCCATCCTGGTCGAGCTGGACGGCGACGTAAACGGCCACAAGTTCAGCGTGTCCGG
CGAGGGCGAGGGCGATGCCACCTACGGCAAGCTGACCCTGAAGTTCATCTGCACCACCGGCAAGCTGCCC
GTGCCCTGGCCCACCCTCGTGACCACCCTGACCTACGGCGTGCAGTGCTTCAGCCGCTACCCCGACCACA
TGAAGCAGCACGACTTCTTCAAGTCCGCCATGCCCGAAGGCTACGTCCAGGAGCGCACCATCTTCTTCAA
GGACGACGGCAACTACAAGACCCGCGCCGAGGTGAAGTTCGAGGGCGACACCCTGGTGAACCGCATCGAG
CTGAAGGGCATCGACTTCAAGGAGGACGGCAACATCCTGGGGCACAAGCTGGAGTACAACTACAACAGCC
ACAACGTCTATATCATGGCCGACAAGCAGAAGAACGGCATCAAGGTGAACTTCAAGATCCGCCACAACAT
CGAGGACGGCAGCGTGCAGCTCGCCGACCACTACCAGCAGAACACCCCCATCGGCGACGGCCCCGTGCTG
CTGCCCGACAACCACTACCTGAGCACCCAGTCCGCCCTGAGCAAAGACCCCAACGAGAAGCGCGATCACA
TGGTCCTGCTGGAGTTCGTGACCGCCGCCGGGATCACTCTCGGCATGGACGAGCTGTACAAGTAAATCGA
TAGATCCTAATCAACCTCTGGATTACAAAATTTGTGAAAGATTGACTGGTATTCTTAACTATGTTGCTCC
TTTTACGCTATGTGGATACGCTGCTTTAATGCCTTTGTATCATGCTATTGCTTCCCGTATGGCTTTCATT
TTCTCCTCCTTGTATAAATCCTGGTTGCTGTCTCTTTATGAGGAGTTGTGGCCCGTTGTCAGGCAACGTG
GCGTGGTGTGCACTGTGTTTGCTGACGCAACCCCCACTGGTTGGGGCATTGCCACCACCTGTCAGCTCCT
TTCCGGGACTTTCGCTTTCCCCCTCCCTATTGCCACGGCGGAACTCATCGCCGCCTGCCTTGCCCGCTGC
TGGACAGGGGCTCGGCTGTTGGGCACTGACAATTCCGTGGTGTTGTCGGGGAAATCATCGTCCTTTCCTT
GGCTGCTCGCCTGTGTTGCCACCTGGATTCTGCGCGGGACGTCCTTCTGCTACGTCCCTTCGGCCCTCAA
TCCAGCGGACCTTCCTTCCCGCGGCCTGCTGCCGGCTCTGCGGCCTCTTCCGCGTCTTCGCCTTCGCCCT
CAGACGAGTCGGATCTCCCTTTGGGCCGCCTCCCCGCCTGAGATCCTTTAAGACCAATGACTTACAAGGC
AGCTGTAGATCTTAGCCACTTTTTAAAAGAAAAGGGGGGACTGGAAGGGCTAATTCACTCCCAACGAAGA
CAAGATCTGCTTTTTGCTTGTACTGGGTCTCTCTGGTTAGACCAGATCTGAGCCTGGGAGCTCTCTGGCT
AACTAGGGAACCCACTGCTTAAGCCTCAATAAAGCTTGCCTTGAGTGCTTCAAGTAGTGTGTGCCCGTCT
GTTGTGTGACTCTGGTAACTAGAGATCCCTCAGACCCTTTTAGTCAGTGTGGAAAATCTCTAGCAGTAGT
AGTTCATGTCATCTTATTATTCAGTATTTATAACTTGCAAAGAAATGAATATCAGAGAGTGAGAGGCCCG
GGTTAATTAAGGAAAGGGCTAGATCATTCTTGAAGACGAAAGGGCCTCGTGATACGCCTATTTTTATAGG
TTAATGTCATGATAATAATGGTTTCTTAGACGTCAGGTGGCACTTTTCGGGGAAATGTGCGCGGAACCCC
TATTTGTTTATTTTTCTAAATACATTCAAATATGTATCCGCTCATGAGACAATAACCCTGATAAATGCTT
CAATAATATTGAAAAAGGAAGAGTATGAGTATTCAACATTTCCGTGTCGCCCTTATTCCCTTTTTTGCGG
CATTTTGCCTTCCTGTTTTTGCTCACCCAGAAACGCTGGTGAAAGTAAAAGATGCTGAAGATCAGTTGGG
TGCACGAGTGGGTTACATCGAACTGGATCTCAACAGCGGTAAGATCCTTGAGAGTTTTCGCCCCGAAGAA
CGTTTTCCAATGATGAGCACTTTTAAAGTTCTGCTATGTGGCGCGGTATTATCCCGTGTTGACGCCGGGC
AAGAGCAACTCGGTCGCCGCATACACTATTCTCAGAATGACTTGGTTGAGTACTCACCAGTCACAGAAAA
GCATCTTACGGATGGCATGACAGTAAGAGAATTATGCAGTGCTGCCATAACCATGAGTGATAACACTGCG
GCCAACTTACTTCTGACAACGATCGGAGGACCGAAGGAGCTAACCGCTTTTTTGCACAACATGGGGGATC
ATGTAACTCGCCTTGATCGTTGGGAACCGGAGCTGAATGAAGCCATACCAAACGACGAGCGTGACACCAC
GATGCCTGTAGCAATGGCAACAACGTTGCGCAAACTATTAACTGGCGAACTACTTACTCTAGCTTCCCGG
CAACAATTAATAGACTGGATGGAGGCGGATAAAGTTGCAGGACCACTTCTGCGCTCGGCCCTTCCGGCTG
GCTGGTTTATTGCTGATAAATCTGGAGCCGGTGAGCGTGGGTCTCGCGGTATCATTGCAGCACTGGGGCC
AGATGGTAAGCCCTCCCGTATCGTAGTTATCTACACGACGGGGAGTCAGGCAACTATGGATGAACGAAAT
AGACAGATCGCTGAGATAGGTGCCTCACTGATTAAGCATTGGTAACTGTCAGACCAAGTTTACTCATATA
TACTTTAGATTGATTTAAAACTTCATTTTTAATTTAAAAGGATCTAGGTGAAGATCCTTTTTGATAATCT
CATGACCAAAATCCCTTAACGTGAGTTTTCGTTCCACTGAGCGTCAGACCCCGTAGAAAAGATCAAAGGA
TCTTCTTGAGATCCTTTTTTTCTGCGCGTAATCTGCTGCTTGCAAACAAAAAAACCACCGCTACCAGCGG
TGGTTTGTTTGCCGGATCAAGAGCTACCAACTCTTTTTCCGAAGGTAACTGGCTTCAGCAGAGCGCAGAT
ACCAAATACTGTTCTTCTAGTGTAGCCGTAGTTAGGCCACCACTTCAAGAACTCTGTAGCACCGCCTACA
TACCTCGCTCTGCTAATCCTGTTACCAGTGGCTGCTGCCAGTGGCGATAAGTCGTGTCTTACCGGGTTGG
ACTCAAGACGATAGTTACCGGATAAGGCGCAGCGGTCGGGCTGAACGGGGGGTTCGTGCACACAGCCCAG
CTTGGAGCGAACGACCTACACCGAACTGAGATACCTACAGCGTGAGCTATGAGAAAGCGCCACGCTTCCC
GAAGGGAGAAAGGCGGACAGGTATCCGGTAAGCGGCAGGGTCGGAACAGGAGAGCGCACGAGGGAGCTTC
CAGGGGGAAACGCCTGGTATCTTTATAGTCCTGTCGGGTTTCGCCACCTCTGACTTGAGCGTCGATTTTT
GTGATGCTCGTCAGGGGGGCGGAGCCTATGGAAAAACGCCAGCAACGCGGCCTTTTTACGGTTCCTGGCC
TTTTGCTGGCCTTTTGCTCACATGTTCTTTCCTGCGTTATCCCCTGATTCTGTGGATAACCGTATTACCG
CCTTTGAGTGAGCTGATACCGCTCGCCGCAGCCGAACGACCGAGCGCAGCGAGTCAGTGAGCGAGGAAGC
GGAAGAGCGCCCAATACGCAAACCGCCTCTCCCCGCGCGTTGGCCGATTCATTAATGCAGCAAGCTCATG
GCTGACTAATTTTTTTTATTTATGCAGAGGCCGAGGCCGCCTCGGCCTCTGAGCTATTCCAGAAGTAGTG
AGGAGGCTTTTTTGGAGGCCTAGGCTTTTGCAAAAAGCTCCCCGTGGCACGACAGGTTTCCCGACTGGAA
AGCGGGCAGTGAGCGCAACGCAATTAATGTGAGTTAGCTCACTCATTAGGCACCCCAGGCTTTACACTTT
ATGCTTCCGGCTCGTATGTTGTGTGGAATTGTGAGCGGATAACAATTTCACACAGGAAACAGCTATGACA
TGATTACGAATTTCACAAATAAAGCATTTTTTTCACTGCATTCTAGTTGTGGTTTGTCCAAACTCATCAA
TGTATCTTATCATGTCTGGATCAACTGGATAACTCAAGCTAACCAAAATCATCCCAAACTTCCCACCCCA
TACCCTATTACCACTGCCAATTACCTGTGGTTTCATTTACTCTAAACCTGTGATTCCTCTGAATTATTTT
CATTTTAAAGAAATTGTATTTGTTAAATATGTACTACAAACTTAGTAGT
