>Addgene plasmid #116424 | pHAGE-KRAS-G12V | depositor partial sequence | sequence record 219298 | insert
ATGACTGAATATAAACTTGTGGTAGTTGGAGCTGTTGGCGTAGGCAAGAGTGCCTTGACGATACAGCTAA
TTCAGAATCATTTTGTGGACGAATATGATCCAACAATAGAGGATTCCTACAGGAAGCAAGTAGTAATTGA
TGGAGAAACCTGTCTCTTGGATATTCTCGACACAGCAGGTCAAGAGGAGTACAGTGCAATGAGGGACCAG
TACATGAGGACTGGGGAGGGCTTTCTTTGTGTATTTGCCATAAATAATACTAAATCATTTGAAGATATTC
ACCATTATAGAGAACAAATTAAAAGAGTTAAGGACTCTGAAGATGTACCTATGGTCCTAGTAGGAAATAA
ATGTGATTTGCCTTCTAGAACAGTAGACACAAAACAGGCTCAGGACTTAGCAAGAAGTTATGGAATTCCT
TTTATTGAAACATCAGCAAAGACAAGACAGGGTGTTGATGATGCCTTCTATACATTAGTTCGAGAAATTC
GAAAACATAAAGAAAAGATGAGCAAAGATGGTAAAAAGAAGAAAAAGAAGTCAAAGACAAAGTGTGTAAT
TATGTAA
